Addgene plasmid #89363: pLL3.7m-psMEK2
Purpose: A lenti-viral vector expressing photoswitchable MEK2 in mammalian cells
Depositing lab: Michael Lin. Depositing organization: Stanford University. Publication: Optical control of cell signaling by single-chain photoswitchable kinases. Zhou XX, Fan LZ, Li P, Shen K, Lin MZ. Science. 2017 Feb 24;355(6327):836-842. doi: 10.1126/science.aah3605. PubMed 28232577.
Backbone
  Vector backbone: pLL3.7m
  Backbone manufacturer: Luk Parijs
  Backbone size w/o insert (bp): 6500
  Modifications to backbone: 5' and 3' UTRs of HIV transcript reduced while retaining essential packaging elements
  Vector type: Mammalian Expression, Lentiviral
Growth in bacteria
  Bacterial resistance: Ampicillin, 100 μg/mL
  Growth temperature: 37°C
  Growth strain: NEB Stable
  Copy number: High Copy
Gene/Insert
  Gene/Insert name: psMEK2 (alt names: photoswitchable MEK2; photoswitchable MAPKK2; photoswitchable MAP2K2)
  Species: H. sapiens (human), Synthetic
  Entrez Gene: MAP2K2 (a.k.a. CFC4, MAPKK2, MEK2, MKK2, PRKMK2)
  Promoter: CMV
  Tag / fusion protein: pdDronpa; Human influenza hemagglutinin (HA) tag (N terminal on insert)
  Cloning method: Gibson Cloning
  Sequencing primers: 5′ CGGATAACAATTTCACACAG; 3′ CGGCCTTTTTACGGTTCCTG
Terms and licenses: Academic/Nonprofit Terms; Industry Terms: Not Available to Industry
How to cite: pLL3.7m-psMEK2 was a gift from Michael Lin (Addgene plasmid # 89363 ; http://n2t.net/addgene:89363 ; RRID:Addgene_89363)
