[The description below was written by a language model from this plasmid's Addgene catalogue record and pLannotate feature annotations shown in this document.]
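Description:
pLL3.7m-psMEK2 is an HIV-1-based lentiviral transfer plasmid for expressing a photoswitchable form of human MEK2 (MAP2K2) in mammalian cells. It is built on pLL3.7m, a derivative of pLL3.7 in which the 5′ and 3′ untranslated regions of the HIV transcript were shortened while keeping the elements needed for packaging. In bacteria it replicates from a high-copy ColE1/pUC-type origin and is selected with ampicillin through the β-lactamase gene.

The viral genome is transcribed from a CMV enhancer/promoter fused to a truncated 5′ LTR. This is followed by the Ψ packaging signal with a gag fragment, the Rev response element for Rev-dependent nuclear export, and the central polypurine tract. A mouse U6 promoter, a remnant of a multiple cloning site and a single annotated loxP site carried over from the pLL3.7 backbone lie upstream of the expression cassette; the record does not describe any shRNA placed there. An internal CMV enhancer/promoter then drives the psMEK2 open reading frame, and the 3′ end is closed by a short LTR fragment plus a truncated LTR.

The feature table shows the coding region as three MEK-homologous segments interrupted by two copies of a Dronpa-family fluorescent protein. The annotation tool labels these by their nearest database matches from other species, but they correspond to the human MEK2 and pdDronpa domains listed in the record, along with an N-terminal HA tag for detection. In this single-chain design, light-controlled association and dissociation of the two pdDronpa domains is intended to cage or expose the kinase. The construct is used to deliver optically controllable MEK2 for studies of MAPK/ERK signaling.
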