Features (pLannotate 1.2.2; 25 found; start..end, strand, type, name):
     34..337     +  enhancer       CMV enhancer: human cytomegalovirus immediate early enhancer
    338..541     +  promoter       CMV promoter: human cytomegalovirus (CMV) immediate early promoter
    694..712     +  promoter       SP6 promoter: promoter for bacteriophage SP6 RNA polymerase
    762..953     +  CDS            map2k1 (fragment): MP2K1_XENLA - Experimental evidence at protein level: Swiss-Prot protein existence level 1. Dual specificity protein kinase which acts as an essential component of the MAP kinase signal transduction pathway. Binding of extracellular ligands such as growth factors, cytokines and hormones to their cell-surface receptors activates the MAPK/ERK cascade, ultimately leading to phosphorylation of a threonine and a tyrosine residue in a Thr-Glu-Tyr sequence located in MAP kinases. Depending on the cellular context, this pathway mediates diverse biological functions such as cell growth, adhesion, survi
    984..1652    +  CDS            PDM1-4: PDM1-4 is a fluorescent protein published in 2010, derived from Echinophyllia sp. SC22. It is reported to be a tetramer.
   1668..2399    +  CDS            mek-2 (fragment): MEK2_CAEEL - Experimental evidence at protein level: Swiss-Prot protein existence level 1. Functions in the let-60 Ras signaling pathway; acts downstream of lin-45 raf kinase, but before the sur-1/mpk-1 gene product in controlling vulval cell differentiation (PubMed:7729690). Required for progression of developing oocytes through the pachytene stage (PubMed:19826475). Plays a role in responses to M.nematophilum- mediated bacterial infection by promoting tail swelling and preventing constipation (PubMed:15268855). Involved in fluid homeostasis (PubMed:11689700). Positively regulates lifespan up
   2427..3095    +  CDS            PDM1-4: PDM1-4 is a fluorescent protein published in 2010, derived from Echinophyllia sp. SC22. It is reported to be a tetramer.
   3108..3311    +  CDS            byr1 (fragment): BYR1_SCHPO - Also known as ste1. Experimental evidence at protein level: Swiss-Prot protein existence level 1. Serine/threonine protein kinase involved in conjugation and sporulation. It is thought that it is phosphorylated by the byr2 protein kinase and that it can phosphorylate the spk1 kinase. When bound to bob1, is involved in the regulation of sexual differentiation. From Schizosaccharomyces pombe (strain 972 / ATCC 24843) (Fission yeast).
   3377..3396    +  misc_feature   cPPT/CTS (fragment): central polypurine tract and central termination sequence of HIV-1
   3398..3419    +  LTR            3' LTR (fragment): 3' long terminal repeat (LTR) from HIV-1
   3438..3618    +  LTR            5' LTR (truncated): truncated 5' long terminal repeat (LTR) from HIV-1
   3680..4268    -  rep_origin     ori: high-copy-number ColE1/pMB1/pBR322/pUC origin of replication
   4439..5299    -  CDS            AmpR: β-lactamase; bla; confers resistance to ampicillin, carbenicillin, and related antibiotics
   5300..5404    -  promoter       AmpR promoter: bla
   5495..5798    +  enhancer       CMV enhancer: human cytomegalovirus immediate early enhancer
   5799..5998    +  promoter       CMV promoter: human cytomegalovirus (CMV) immediate early promoter
   6016..6196    +  LTR            5' LTR (truncated): truncated 5' long terminal repeat (LTR) from HIV-1
   6243..6368    +  misc_feature   HIV-1 Ψ: packaging signal of human immunodeficiency virus type 1
   6352..6690    +  CDS            HIV-1 gag (fragment): gag protein from human immunodeficiency virus 1; gag
   6865..7098    +  misc_feature   RRE: The Rev response element (RRE) of HIV-1 allows for Rev-dependent mRNA export from the nucleus to the cytoplasm.
   7475..7575    +  CDS            Rev (fragment): human immunodeficiency virus 1 (HIV-1) Rev protein; rev; enhances nuclear export of unspliced and incompletely spliced viral mRNAs
   7625..7742    +  misc_feature   cPPT/CTS: central polypurine tract and central termination sequence of HIV-1
   7801..8113    +  promoter       U6 promoter: RNA polymerase III promoter for mouse U6 snRNA (Das et al., 1988)
   8126..8153    -  misc_feature   MCS (fragment): pBluescript multiple cloning site
   8188..8221    +  protein_bind   loxP: Cre-mediated recombination occurs in the 8-bp core sequence (GCATACAT). Cre recombinase
>Addgene plasmid #89363 | pLL3.7m-psMEK2 | addgene full sequence | sequence record 176060 | Addgene NGS Result
CCGCGTGGATAACCGTATTACCGCCATGCATGTCGTTACATAACTTACGGTAAATGGCCCGCCTGGCTGA
CCGCCCAACGACCCCCGCCCATTGACGTCAATAATGACGTATGTTCCCATAGTAACGCCAATAGGGACTT
TCCATTGACGTCAATGGGTGGAGTATTTACGGTAAACTGCCCACTTGGCAGTACATCAAGTGTATCATAT
GCCAAGTACGCCCCCTATTGACGTCAATGACGGTAAATGGCCCGCCTGGCATTATGCCCAGTACATGACC
TTATGGGACTTTCCTACTTGGCAGTACATCTACGTATTAGTCATCGCTATTACCATGGTGATGCGGTTTT
GGCAGTACATCAATGGGCGTGGATAGCGGTTTGACTCACGGGGATTTCCAAGTCTCCACCCCATTGACGT
CAATGGGAGTTTGTTTTGGCACCAAAATCAACGGGACTTTCCAAAATGTCGTAACAACTCCGCCCCATTG
ACGCAAATGGGCGGTAGGCGTGTACGGTGGGAGGTCTATATAAGCAGAGCTCGTTTAGTGAACCGTCAGA
TCGCCTGGAGACGCCATCCACGCTGTTTTGACCTCCATAGAAGACACCGGGACCGATCCAGCCTCCGGAC
TCTAGCCTAGGCCGCGGGACGGATAACAATTTCACACAGGAAACAGCTATGACCATTAGGCCTATTTAGG
TGACACTATAGAACAAGTTTGTACAGCCACCATGTATCCCTACGATGTGCCCGATTACGCTCTTGCCAGG
AGGAAGCCTGTGCTGCCCGCTCTTACAATTAATCCTACCATTGCCGAGGGACCAAGCCCTACCAGCGAAG
GCGCATCCGAAGCTAATCTGGTGGACCTGCAGAAGAAACTTGAAGAACTTGAGCTTGATGAGCAGCAGAA
AAAGAGGCTGGAGGCGTTCCTCACACAGAAGGCAAAAGTGGGATCCGGCAGTAGCGGAAGCAGTGGTTCT
TCAAGCGTGATCAAGCCCGACATGAAAATCAAGCTGAGGATGGAGGGTGCCGTGAACGGTCACCCGTTTG
CGATCGAGGGCGTGGGACTGGGCAAGCCGTTCGAGGGAAAGCAAAGCATCGACCTCAAGGTGAAGGAGGG
CGGACCGCTGCCCTTCGCCTACGACATTCTGACCACTGCCTTCTGCTACGGTAATCGCGTCTTCGCAAAG
TATCCCGAAAACATCGTGGATTACTTTAAGCAGAGCTTCCCGGAGGGTTACTCCTGGGAGCGATCCATGA
ACTACGAGGACGGAGGGATCTGCAACGCGACGAACGATATAACCTTGGACGGCGACTGCTACATTTACGA
AATTCGGTTCCGCGGCACCAATTTCCCAGCGAATGGCCCTGTAATGCAAAAACGCACGGTAAAGTGGGAG
CCCAGCACCGAGAACCTGTACGTCCGCGACGGAGTCCTGAAGGGAGACGTGATCATGGCGCTTTCATTGG
AAGGTGGCGGGCACTACAGATGCGATTTCAAGACGACCTATAAGGCGAAAAAGGTGGTCCAACTGCCGGA
CTACCATTTCGTCGACCACCACATCGAGATCAAGAGCCACGACAAAGACTATAGCAACGTGAATCTCCAC
GAGCATGCCGAGGCCCACAGCGAGCTGCCCAGGCAGGCCAAGGGCCTTAAGGGATCCGGTACCGGGGAGC
TGAAAGATGATGATTTTGAGAGAATATCAGAGCTTGGCGCAGGTAATGGCGGCGTGGTAACTAAGGTGCA
GCACCGCCCATCAGGACTCATTATGGCTAGAAAGCTCATTCACCTTGAGATAAAGCCTGCTATACGCAAC
CAGATAATTCGGGAGCTGCAGGTCCTGCACGAGTGTAATTCACCCTACATTGTTGGCTTCTACGGGGCAT
TTTACTCAGACGGAGAGATTTCTATATGCATGGAGCACATGGACGGAGGAAGCCTGGACCAGGTCCTGAA
GGAAGCAAAGAGGATTCCCGAGGAGATCCTGGGCAAGGTGAGCATTGCTGTGCTGCGCGGGTTGGCATAC
CTGCGGGAAAAGCACCAGATCATGCATCGGGACGTCAAACCTAGCAACATCTTGGTGAATAGTCGGGGCG
AAATTAAACTTTGTGATTTCGGTGTGTCCGGCCAGTTGATTGACGATATGGCTAATGATTTCGTCGGCAC
CCGCTCCTACATGGCTCCGGAAAGGCTCCAGGGAACGCACTACAGCGTGCAGTCAGACATCTGGTCCATG
GGGCTGAGCCTCGTGGAATTGGCGGTAGGCAGATACCCTATACCACCACCTGATGCAAAAGAGCTGGAGG
CCATCTTCGGCAGACCCGTGGTTGACGGGGAGGAGGGTGAACCACACTCCATTAGCCCAAGACCTCGACC
ACCAGGGAGGCCTGTAAGTGGGCACGGAATGGACAGCACCGGTGGCAGTGTGATTAAACCAGACATGAAG
ATCAAGCTGCGTATGGAAGGCGCTGTAAATGGACACCCGTTCGCGATTGAAGGAGTTGGCCTTGGGAAGC
CTTTCGAGGGAAAACAGAGTATTGACCTTAAAGTCAAAGAAGGCGGACCTCTGCCTTTCGCCTATGACAT
CTTGACAACTGCTTTCTGTTACGGCAACAGGGTATTCGCCAAATACCCAGAAAATATAGTAGACTATTTC
AAGCAGTCGTTTCCTGAGGGCTACTCTTGGGAACGAAGCATGAATTACGAAGACGGGGGCATTTGTAACG
CGACAAACGACATAACCCTGGATGGTGACTGTTATATCTATGAAATTCGATTTAGAGGTACGAACTTTCC
TGCCAATGGTCCAGTTATGCAGAAGAGGACTGTGAAATGGGAGCCATCCACTGAGAACTTGTATGTGCGT
GATGGAGTGCTGAAGGGTGATGTTATCATGGCTCTGTCGCTTGAAGGAGGTGGCCATTACCGATGTGACT
TCAAAACTACTTATAAAGCTAAGAAGGTTGTCCAGTTGCCAGACTATCACTTTGTGGACCACCACATTGA
GATTAAAAGCCACGACAAAGATTACAGTAATGTTAATCTGCATGAGCACGCCGAAGCGCATTCTGAGCTG
CCGAGGCAGGCCAAGCGTACGAGGCCCGCCATGGCTATCTTTGAACTGCTGGATTACATCGTGAACGAGC
CTCCACCCAAGCTGCCCAACGGTGTTTTCACACCCGACTTCCAGGAATTCGTCAATAAATGCCTGATCAA
AAATCCAGCAGAGAGAGCTGACCTCAAGATGCTGACAAACCACACGTTTATTAAAAGGTCCGAAGTTGAG
GAAGTCGATTTCGCTGGCTGGCTGTGCAAGACGCTCAGGCTGAATCAGCCCGGAACTCCCACTAGAACAG
CAGTTTGAACGCGTGATTTTAAAAGAAAAGGGGGGACTGGAAGGGCTAATTCACTCCCACTGCTTTTTGC
CTGTACTGGGTCTCTCTGGTTAGACCAGATCTGAGCCTGGGAGCTCTCTGGCTAACTAGGGAACCCACTG
CTTAAGCCTCAATAAAGCTTGCCTTGAGTGCTTCAAGTAGTGTGTGCCCGTCTGTTGTGTGACTCTGGTA
ACTAGAGATCCCTCAGACCCTTTTAGTCAGTGTGGAAAATCTCTAGCAGCATGTGAGCAAAAGGCCAGCA
AAAGGCCAGGAACCGTAAAAAGGCCGCGTTGCTGGCGTTTTTCCATAGGCTCCGCCCCCCTGACGAGCAT
CACAAAAATCGACGCTCAAGTCAGAGGTGGCGAAACCCGACAGGACTATAAAGATACCAGGCGTTTCCCC
CTGGAAGCTCCCTCGTGCGCTCTCCTGTTCCGACCCTGCCGCTTACCGGATACCTGTCCGCCTTTCTCCC
TTCGGGAAGCGTGGCGCTTTCTCATAGCTCACGCTGTAGGTATCTCAGTTCGGTGTAGGTCGTTCGCTCC
AAGCTGGGCTGTGTGCACGAACCCCCCGTTCAGCCCGACCGCTGCGCCTTATCCGGTAACTATCGTCTTG
AGTCCAACCCGGTAAGACACGACTTATCGCCACTGGCAGCAGCCACTGGTAACAGGATTAGCAGAGCGAG
GTATGTAGGCGGTGCTACAGAGTTCTTGAAGTGGTGGCCTAACTACGGCTACACTAGAAGAACAGTATTT
GGTATCTGCGCTCTGCTGAAGCCAGTTACCTTCGGAAAAAGAGTTGGTAGCTCTTGATCCGGCAAACAAA
CCACCGCTGGTAGCGGTGGTTTTTTTGTTTGCAAGCAGCAGATTACGCGCAGAAAAAAAGGATCTCAAGA
AGATCCTTTGATCTTTTCTACGGGGTCTGACGCTCAGTGGAACGAAAACTCACGTTAAGGGATTTTGGTC
ATGAGATTATCAAAAAGGATCTTCACCTAGATCCTTTTAAATTAAAAATGAAGTTTTAAATCAATCTAAA
GTATATATGAGTAAACTTGGTCTGACAGTTACCAATGCTTAATCAGTGAGGCACCTATCTCAGCGATCTG
TCTATTTCGTTCATCCATAGTTGCCTGACTCCCCGTCGTGTAGATAACTACGATACGGGAGGGCTTACCA
TCTGGCCCCAGTGCTGCAATGATACCGCGAGACCCACGCTCACCGGCTCCAGATTTATCAGCAATAAACC
AGCCAGCCGGAAGGGCCGAGCGCAGAAGTGGTCCTGCAACTTTATCCGCCTCCATCCAGTCTATTAATTG
TTGCCGGGAAGCTAGAGTAAGTAGTTCGCCAGTTAATAGTTTGCGCAACGTTGTTGCCATTGCTACAGGC
ATCGTGGTGTCACGCTCGTCGTTTGGTATGGCTTCATTCAGCTCCGGTTCCCAACGATCAAGGCGAGTTA
CATGATCCCCCATGTTGTGCAAAAAAGCGGTTAGCTCCTTCGGTCCTCCGATCGTTGTCAGAAGTAAGTT
GGCCGCAGTGTTATCACTCATGGTTATGGCAGCACTGCATAATTCTCTTACTGTCATGCCATCCGTAAGA
TGCTTTTCTGTGACTGGTGAGTACTCAACCAAGTCATTCTGAGAATAGTGTATGCGGCGACCGAGTTGCT
CTTGCCCGGCGTCAATACGGGATAATACCGCGCCACATAGCAGAACTTTAAAAGTGCTCATCATTGGAAA
ACGTTCTTCGGGGCGAAAACTCTCAAGGATCTTACCGCTGTTGAGATCCAGTTCGATGTAACCCACTCGT
GCACCCAACTGATCTTCAGCATCTTTTACTTTCACCAGCGTTTCTGGGTGAGCAAAAACAGGAAGGCAAA
ATGCCGCAAAAAAGGGAATAAGGGCGACACGGAAATGTTGAATACTCATACTCTTCCTTTTTCAATATTA
TTGAAGCATTTATCAGGGTTATTGTCTCATGAGCGGATACATATTTGAATGTATTTAGAAAAATAAACAA
ATAGGGGTTCCGCGCACATTTCCCCGAAAAGTGCCACCTGACACTAGTTATTAATAGTAATCAATTACGG
GGTCATTAGTTCATAGCCCATATATGGAGTTCCGCGTTACATAACTTACGGTAAATGGCCCGCCTGGCTG
ACCGCCCAACGACCCCCGCCCATTGACGTCAATAATGACGTATGTTCCCATAGTAACGCCAATAGGGACT
TTCCATTGACGTCAATGGGTGGAGTATTTACGGTAAACTGCCCACTTGGCAGTACATCAAGTGTATCATA
TGCCAAGTACGCCCCCTATTGACGTCAATGACGGTAAATGGCCCGCCTGGCATTATGCCCAGTACATGAC
CTTATGGGACTTTCCTACTTGGCAGTACATCTACGTATTAGTCATCGCTATTACCATGGTGATGCGGTTT
TGGCAGTACATCAATGGGCGTGGATAGCGGTTTGACTCACGGGGATTTCCAAGTCTCCACCCCATTGACG
TCAATGGGAGTTTGTTTTGGCACCAAAATCAACGGGACTTTCCAAAATGTCGTAACAACTCCGCCCCATT
GACGCAAATGGGCGGTAGGCGTGTACGGTGGGAGGTCTATATAAGCAGCGCGTTTTGCCTGTACTGGGTC
TCTCTGGTTAGACCAGATCTGAGCCTGGGAGCTCTCTGGCTAACTAGGGAACCCACTGCTTAAGCCTCAA
TAAAGCTTGCCTTGAGTGCTTCAAGTAGTGTGTGCCCGTCTGTTGTGTGACTCTGGTAACTAGAGATCCC
TCAGACCCTTTTAGTCAGTGTGGAAAATCTCTAGCAGTGGCGCCCGAACAGGGACTTGAAAGCGAAAGGG
AAACCAGAGGAGCTCTCTCGACGCAGGACTCGGCTTGCTGAAGCGCGCACGGCAAGAGGCGAGGGGCGGC
GACTGGTGAGTACGCCAAAAATTTTGACTAGCGGAGGCTAGAAGGAGAGAGATGGGTGCGAGAGCGTCAG
TATTAAGCGGGGGAGAATTAGATCGCGATGGGAAAAAATTCGGTTAAGGCCAGGGGGAAAGAAAAAATAT
AAATTAAAACATATAGTATGGGCAAGCAGGGAGCTAGAACGATTCGCAGTTAATCCTGGCCTGTTAGAAA
CATCAGAAGGCTGTAGACAAATACTGGGACAGCTACAACCATCCCTTCAGACAGGATCAGAAGAACTTAG
ATCATTATATAATACAGTAGCAACCCTCTATTGTGTGCATCAAAGGATAGAGATAAAAGACACCAAGGAA
GCTTTAGACAAGATAGAGGAAGAGCAAAACAAAAGTAAGACCACCGCACAGCAAGCGGCCGGCCGCTGAT
CTTCAGACCTGGAGGAGGAGATATGAGGGACAATTGGAGAAGTGAATTATATAAATATAAAGTAGTAAAA
ATTGAACCATTAGGAGTAGCACCCACCAAGGCAAAGAGAAGAGTGGTGCAGAGAGAAAAAAGAGCAGTGG
GAATAGGAGCTTTGTTCCTTGGGTTCTTGGGAGCAGCAGGAAGCACTATGGGCGCAGCGTCAATGACGCT
GACGGTACAGGCCAGACAATTATTGTCTGGTATAGTGCAGCAGCAGAACAATTTGCTGAGGGCTATTGAG
GCGCAACAGCATCTGTTGCAACTCACAGTCTGGGGCATCAAGCAGCTCCAGGCAAGAATCCTGGCTGTGG
AAAGATACCTAAAGGATCAACAGCTCCTGGGGATTTGGGGTTGCTCTGGAAAACTCATTTGCACCACTGC
TGTGCCTTGGAATGCTAGTTGGAGTAATAAATCTCTGGAACAGATTTGGAATCACACGACCTGGATGGAG
TGGGACAGAGAAATTAACAATTACACAAGCTTAATACACTCCTTAATTGAAGAATCGCAAAACCAGCAAG
AAAAGAATGAACAAGAATTATTGGAATTAGATAAATGGGCAAGTTTGTGGAATTGGTTTAACATAACAAA
TTGGCTGTGGTATATAAAATTATTCATAATGATAGTAGGAGGCTTGGTAGGTTTAAGAATAGTTTTTGCT
GTACTTTCTATAGTGAATAGAGTTAGGCAGGGATATTCACCATTATCGTTTCAGACCCACCTCCCAACCC
CGAGGGGACCCGACAGGCCCGAAGGAATAGAAGAAGAAGGTGGAGAGAGAGACAGAGACAGATCCATTCG
ATTAGTGAACGGATCGGCACTGCGTGCGCCAATTCTGCAGACAAATGGCAGTATTCATCCACAATTTTAA
AAGAAAAGGGGGGATTGGGGGGTACAGTGCAGGGGAAAGAATAGTAGACATAATAGCAACAGACATACAA
ACTAAAGAATTACAAAAACAAATTACAAAAATTCAAAATTTTCGGGTTTATTACAGGGACAGCAGAGATC
CAGTTTGGTTAGTACCGGGCCCGCTCTAGAGATCCGACGCGCCATCTCTAGGCCCGCGCCGGCCCCCTCG
CACAGACTTGTGGGAGAAGCTCGGCTACTCCCCTGCCCCGGTTAATTTGCATATAATATTTCCTAGTAAC
TATAGAGGCTTAATGTGCGATAAAAGACAGATAATCTGTTCTTTTTAATACTAGCTACATTTTACATGAT
AGGCTTGGATTTCTATAAGAGATACAAATACTAAATTATTATTTTAAAAAACAGCACAAAAGGAAACTCA
CCCTAACTGTAAAGTAATTGTGTGTTTTGAGACTATAAATATCCCTTGGAGAAAAGCCTTGTTAACGCGC
GGTGACCCTCGAGGTCGACGGTATCGATAAGCTCGCTTCACGAGATTCCAGCAGGTCGAGGGACCTAATA
ACTTCGTATAGCATACATTATACGAAGTTATATTAAGGGTTCCAAGCTTAAGCGG
